Addgene plasmid #187241: pJR101
Purpose: Lentiviral sgRNA vector for Perturb-seq with mU6 sgRNA promoter, CR1 constant region with CS1 capture sequence in stem loop, and UCOE EF1alpha driving PURO-GFP marker expression
Depositing lab: Marco Jost & Jonathan Weissman. Depositing organization: Whitehead Institute for Biomedical Research. Publication: Maximizing CRISPRi efficacy and accessibility with dual-sgRNA libraries and optimal effectors. Replogle JM, Bonnar JL, Pogson AN, Liem CR, Maier NK, Ding Y, Russell BJ, Wang X, Leng K, Guna A, Norman TM, Pak RA, Ramos DM, Ward ME, Gilbert LA, Kampmann M, Weissman JS, Jost M. eLife. 2022 Dec 28;11:e81856. doi: 10.7554/eLife.81856. PubMed 36576240.
Backbone
  Vector backbone: pBA904
  Vector type: Lentiviral
Growth in bacteria
  Bacterial resistance: Ampicillin, 100 μg/mL
  Growth temperature: 37°C
  Growth strain: NEB Stable
  Copy number: Low Copy
Gene/Insert
  Gene/Insert name: Lentiviral sgRNA vector for Perturb-seq with mU6 promoter
  Species: Synthetic
  Cloning method: Gibson Cloning
Terms and licenses: Academic/Nonprofit Terms; Industry Terms: Not Available to Industry
Depositor comments: Please visit https://doi.org/10.1101/2022.07.13.499814 for bioRxiv preprint.
How to cite: pJR101 was a gift from Marco Jost & Jonathan Weissman (Addgene plasmid # 187241 ; http://n2t.net/addgene:187241 ; RRID:Addgene_187241)
