[The description below was written by a language model from this plasmid's Addgene catalogue record and pLannotate feature annotations shown in this document.]
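Description:
pJR101 is a lentiviral single-guide RNA expression vector built on the pBA904 backbone and designed for Perturb-seq, in which pooled CRISPR perturbations are read out by single-cell RNA sequencing. It is propagated in bacteria under ampicillin selection (AmpR with its bla promoter) from a ColE1/pUC-type origin, although the catalogue lists it as low copy. The 9,574-nt sequence carries the usual HIV-1-derived transfer vector elements: a CMV enhancer/promoter fused to a truncated 5' LTR so that genomic RNA is made without Tat, the Ψ packaging signal with an adjoining gag fragment, the RRE for Rev-dependent nuclear export, cPPT/CTS, a WPRE to boost transcript stability and expression, and a downstream truncated LTR preceded by a nef fragment.

According to the catalogue, the guide cassette uses a mouse U6 promoter and the CR1 constant region with the CS1 capture sequence placed in a stem loop, which allows the sgRNA to be captured directly during single-cell library preparation. The automated annotation detects only fragments of the S. pyogenes tracrRNA/gRNA scaffold in this region, consistent with a modified constant region, and does not call the mU6 promoter or the UCOE element, so those parts rest on the depositor's description. Downstream, the EF-1α promoter, described as paired with a UCOE, drives a puromycin N-acetyltransferase–2A–EGFP marker, giving both drug selection and fluorescent tracking of transduced cells from one transcript. Two loxP sites in the same orientation flank the sgRNA and marker cassettes, which would in principle permit Cre-mediated excision, though the record does not state this as a purpose. No specific targeting sequence is recorded; the insert is listed as synthetic and assembled by Gibson cloning.
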