Features (pLannotate 1.2.2; 25 found; start..end, strand, type, name):
     70..122     -  misc_feature   bom (fragment): basis of mobility region from pBR322
    277..656     +  enhancer       CMV enhancer: human cytomegalovirus immediate early enhancer
    657..856     +  promoter       CMV promoter: human cytomegalovirus (CMV) immediate early promoter
    874..1054    +  LTR            5' LTR (truncated): truncated 5' long terminal repeat (LTR) from HIV-1
   1101..1226    +  misc_feature   HIV-1 Ψ: packaging signal of human immunodeficiency virus type 1
   1210..1548    +  CDS            HIV-1 gag (fragment): gag protein from human immunodeficiency virus 1; gag
   1723..1956    +  misc_feature   RRE: The Rev response element (RRE) of HIV-1 allows for Rev-dependent mRNA export from the nucleus to the cytoplasm.
   2333..2433    +  CDS            Rev (fragment): human immunodeficiency virus 1 (HIV-1) Rev protein; rev; enhances nuclear export of unspliced and incompletely spliced viral mRNAs
   2483..2600    +  misc_feature   cPPT/CTS: central polypurine tract and central termination sequence of HIV-1
   2853..2886    +  protein_bind   loxP: Cre-mediated recombination occurs in the 8-bp core sequence (GCATACAT). Cre recombinase
   3011..3055    +  misc_RNA       tracrRNA (fragment): trans-activating CRISPR RNA for the Streptococcus pyogenes CRISPR/Cas9 system
   3085..3104    +  misc_RNA       gRNA scaffold (fragment): guide RNA scaffold for the Streptococcus pyogenes CRISPR/Cas9 system
   3819..4990    +  promoter       EF-1α promoter: strong constitutive promoter for human elongation factor EF-1α
   5002..5598    +  CDS            pac: PUAC_STRAD - Protein predicted: Swiss-Prot protein existence level 4. Detoxification of puromycin. From Streptomyces alboniger.
   5641..5657    +  CDS            P2A (fragment): 2A peptide from porcine teschovirus-1 polyprotein Eukaryotic ribosomes fail to insert a peptide bond between the Gly and Pro residues, yielding separate polypeptides.
   5674..6390    +  CDS            EGFP: EGFP is a basic (constitutively fluorescent) green fluorescent protein published in 1996, derived from Aequorea victoria. It is reported to be a rapidly-maturing weak dimer with moderate acid sensitivity.
   6413..6446    +  protein_bind   loxP: Cre-mediated recombination occurs in the 8-bp core sequence (GCATACAT). Cre recombinase
   6479..6502    +  misc_feature   MCS (fragment): pBluescript multiple cloning site
   6502..7090    +  misc_feature   WPRE: woodchuck hepatitis virus posttranscriptional regulatory element
   7091..7110    +  misc_feature   MCS (fragment): pBluescript multiple cloning site
   7112..7612    +  CDS            nef (fragment): NEF_HV1LA - Experimental evidence at protein level: Swiss-Prot protein existence level 1. Extracellular Nef protein targets CD4(+) T-lymphocytes for apoptosis by interacting with CXCR4 surface receptors. From Human immunodeficiency virus type 1 group M subtype B (isolate Lai) (HIV-1).
   7619..7799    +  LTR            5' LTR (truncated): truncated 5' long terminal repeat (LTR) from HIV-1
   7861..8449    -  rep_origin     ori: high-copy-number ColE1/pMB1/pBR322/pUC origin of replication
   8620..9480    -  CDS            AmpR: β-lactamase; bla; confers resistance to ampicillin, carbenicillin, and related antibiotics
   9481..11      -  promoter       AmpR promoter (across the origin): bla
>Addgene plasmid #187241 | pJR101 | addgene full sequence | sequence record 374769 | Addgene NGS Result
GGGGTTCCGCGCACATTTCCCCGAAAAGTGCCACCTGACGTCGACGGATCGGGAGATCTCCCGATCCCCT
ATGGTGCACTCTCAGTACAATCTGCTCTGATGCCGCATAGTTAAGCCAGTATCTGCTCCCTGCTTGTGTG
TTGGAGGTCGCTGAGTAGTGCGCGAGCAAAATTTAAGCTACAACAAGGCAAGGCTTGACCGACAATTGCA
TGAAGAATCTGCTTAGGGTTAGGCGTTTTGCGCTGCTTCGCGATGTACGGGCCAGATATACGCGTTGACA
TTGATTATTGACTAGTTATTAATAGTAATCAATTACGGGGTCATTAGTTCATAGCCCATATATGGAGTTC
CGCGTTACATAACTTACGGTAAATGGCCCGCCTGGCTGACCGCCCAACGACCCCCGCCCATTGACGTCAA
TAATGACGTATGTTCCCATAGTAACGCCAATAGGGACTTTCCATTGACGTCAATGGGTGGAGTATTTACG
GTAAACTGCCCACTTGGCAGTACATCAAGTGTATCATATGCCAAGTACGCCCCCTATTGACGTCAATGAC
GGTAAATGGCCCGCCTGGCATTATGCCCAGTACATGACCTTATGGGACTTTCCTACTTGGCAGTACATCT
ACGTATTAGTCATCGCTATTACCATGGTGATGCGGTTTTGGCAGTACATCAATGGGCGTGGATAGCGGTT
TGACTCACGGGGATTTCCAAGTCTCCACCCCATTGACGTCAATGGGAGTTTGTTTTGGCACCAAAATCAA
CGGGACTTTCCAAAATGTCGTAACAACTCCGCCCCATTGACGCAAATGGGCGGTAGGCGTGTACGGTGGG
AGGTCTATATAAGCAGCGCGTTTTGCCTGTACTGGGTCTCTCTGGTTAGACCAGATCTGAGCCTGGGAGC
TCTCTGGCTAACTAGGGAACCCACTGCTTAAGCCTCAATAAAGCTTGCCTTGAGTGCTTCAAGTAGTGTG
TGCCCGTCTGTTGTGTGACTCTGGTAACTAGAGATCCCTCAGACCCTTTTAGTCAGTGTGGAAAATCTCT
AGCAGTGGCGCCCGAACAGGGACTTGAAAGCGAAAGGGAAACCAGAGGAGCTCTCTCGACGCAGGACTCG
GCTTGCTGAAGCGCGCACGGCAAGAGGCGAGGGGCGGCGACTGGTGAGTACGCCAAAAATTTTGACTAGC
GGAGGCTAGAAGGAGAGAGATGGGTGCGAGAGCGTCAGTATTAAGCGGGGGAGAATTAGATCGCGATGGG
AAAAAATTCGGTTAAGGCCAGGGGGAAAGAAAAAATATAAATTAAAACATATAGTATGGGCAAGCAGGGA
GCTAGAACGATTCGCAGTTAATCCTGGCCTGTTAGAAACATCAGAAGGCTGTAGACAAATACTGGGACAG
CTACAACCATCCCTTCAGACAGGATCAGAAGAACTTAGATCATTATATAATACAGTAGCAACCCTCTATT
GTGTGCATCAAAGGATAGAGATAAAAGACACCAAGGAAGCTTTAGACAAGATAGAGGAAGAGCAAAACAA
AAGTAAGACCACCGCACAGCAAGCGGCCGGCCGCTGATCTTCAGACCTGGAGGAGGAGATATGAGGGACA
ATTGGAGAAGTGAATTATATAAATATAAAGTAGTAAAAATTGAACCATTAGGAGTAGCACCCACCAAGGC
AAAGAGAAGAGTGGTGCAGAGAGAAAAAAGAGCAGTGGGAATAGGAGCTTTGTTCCTTGGGTTCTTGGGA
GCAGCAGGAAGCACTATGGGCGCAGCGTCAATGACGCTGACGGTACAGGCCAGACAATTATTGTCTGGTA
TAGTGCAGCAGCAGAACAATTTGCTGAGGGCTATTGAGGCGCAACAGCATCTGTTGCAACTCACAGTCTG
GGGCATCAAGCAGCTCCAGGCAAGAATCCTGGCTGTGGAAAGATACCTAAAGGATCAACAGCTCCTGGGG
ATTTGGGGTTGCTCTGGAAAACTCATTTGCACCACTGCTGTGCCTTGGAATGCTAGTTGGAGTAATAAAT
CTCTGGAACAGATTTGGAATCACACGACCTGGATGGAGTGGGACAGAGAAATTAACAATTACACAAGCTT
AATACACTCCTTAATTGAAGAATCGCAAAACCAGCAAGAAAAGAATGAACAAGAATTATTGGAATTAGAT
AAATGGGCAAGTTTGTGGAATTGGTTTAACATAACAAATTGGCTGTGGTATATAAAATTATTCATAATGA
TAGTAGGAGGCTTGGTAGGTTTAAGAATAGTTTTTGCTGTACTTTCTATAGTGAATAGAGTTAGGCAGGG
ATATTCACCATTATCGTTTCAGACCCACCTCCCAACCCCGAGGGGACCCGACAGGCCCGAAGGAATAGAA
GAAGAAGGTGGAGAGAGAGACAGAGACAGATCCATTCGATTAGTGAACGGATCGGCACTGCGTGCGCCAA
TTCTGCAGACAAATGGCAGTATTCATCCACAATTTTAAAAGAAAAGGGGGGATTGGGGGGTACAGTGCAG
GGGAAAGAATAGTAGACATAATAGCAACAGACATACAAACTAAAGAATTACAAAAACAAATTACAAAAAT
TCAAAATTTTCGGGTTTATTACAGGGACAGCAGAGATCCAGTTTGGTTAGTACCGGGCCCGCTCTAGAGA
TCCGACGCGCCATCTCTAGGCCCGCGCCGGCCCCCTCGCACGGACTTGTGGGAGAAGCTCGGCTACTCCC
CTGCCCCGGTTAATTTGCATATAATATTTCCTAGTAACTATAGAGGCTTAATGTGCGATAAAAGACAGAT
AATCTGTTCTTTTTAATACTAGCTACATTTTACATGATAGGCTTGGATTTCTATAACTTCGTATAGCATA
CATTATACGAAGTTATAAACAGCACAAAAGGAAACTCACCCTAACTGTAAAGTAATTGTGTGTTTTGAGA
CTATAAGTATCCCTTGGAGAACCACCTTGTTGGGCGAGCACAGCTAAGGCCAGTTTAAGAGCTAAGCTGG
AAACAGCATAGCAAGTTTAAATAAGGCTAGTCCGTTATCAACTTGGCCGCTTTAAGGCCGGTCCTAGCAA
GGCCAAGTGGCACCGAGTCGGTGCTTTTTTTCTCGAGTACTAGGATCCATTAGGCGGCCGCCGGGAGGTG
GTCCCTGCAGTTACGCCAATGATAACCCCCGCCAGAAAAATCTTAGTAGCCTTCCCTTTTTGTTTTCCGT
GCCCCAACTCGGCGGATTGACTCGGCCCCTTCCGGAAACACCCGAATCAACTTCTAGTCAAATTATTGTT
CACGCCGCAATGACCCACCCCTGGCCCGCGTCTGTGGAACTGACCCCTGGTGTACAGGAGAGTTCGCTGC
TGAAAGTGGTCCCAAAGGGGTACTAGTTTTTAAGCTCCCAACTCCCCCTCCCCCAGCGTCTGGAGGATTC
CACACCCTCGCACCGCAGGGGCGAGGAAGTGGGCGGAGTCCGGTTTTGGCGCCAGCCGCTGAGGCTGCCA
AGCAGAAAAGCCACCGCTGAGGAGACTCCGGTCACTGTCCTCGCCCCGCCTCCCCCTTCCCTCCCCTTGG
GGACCACCGGGCGCCACGCCGCGAACGGTAAGTGCCGCGGTCGTCGGCGCCTCCGCCCTCCCCCTAGGGC
CCCAATTCCCAGCGGGCGCGGCGCGCGGCCCCTCCCCCCGCCGGGCGCGCGCCCGCTGCCCCGCCCTTCG
TGGCCGCCCGGCGTGGGCGGTGCCACCCCTCCCCCCGGCGGCCCCGCGCGCAGCTCCCGGCTCCCTCCCC
CTTCGGATGTGGCTTGAGCTGTAGGCGCGGAGATGCATGTGCCCGTCAGTGGGCAGAGCGCACATCGCCC
ACAGTCCCCGAGAAGTTGGGGGGAGGGGTCGGCAATTGAACCGGTGCCTAGAGAAGGTGGCGCGGGGTAA
ACTGGGAAAGTGATGTCGTGTACTGGCTCCGCCTTTTTCCCGAGGGTGGGGGAGAACCGTATATAAGTGC
AGTAGTCGCCGTGAACGTTCTTTTTCGCAACGGGTTTGCCGCCAGAACACAGGTAAGTGCCGTGTGTGGT
TCCCGCGGGCCTGGCCTCTTTACGGGTTATGGCCCTTGCGTGCCTTGAATTACTTCCACCTGGCTGCAGT
ACGTGATTCTTGATCCCGAGCTTCGGGTTGGAAGTGGGTGGGAGAGTTCGAGGCCTTGCGCTTAAGGAGC
CCCTTCGCCTCGTGCTTGAGTTGAGGCCTGGCCTGGGCGCTGGGGCCGCCGCGTGCGAATCTGGTGGCAC
CTTCGCGCCTGTCTCGCTGCTTTCGATAAGTCTCTAGCCATTTAAAATTTTTGATGACCTGCTGCGACGC
TTTTTTTCTGGCAAGATAGTCTTGTAAATGCGGGCCAAGATCTGCACACTGGTATTTCGGTTTTTGGGGC
CGCGGGCGGCGACGGGGCCCGTGCGTCCCAGCGCACATGTTCGGCGAGGCGGGGCCTGCGAGCGCGGCCA
CCGAGAATCGGACGGGGGTAGTCTCAAGCTGGCCGGCCTGCTCTGGTGCCTGGCCTCGCGCCGCCGTGTA
TCGCCCCGCCCTGGGCGGCAAGGCTGGCCCGGTCGGCACCAGTTGCGTGAGCGGAAAGATGGCCGCTTCC
CGGCCCTGCTGCAGGGAGCTCAAAATGGAGGACGCGGCGCTCGGGAGAGCGGGCGGGTGAGTCACCCACA
CAAAGGAAAAGGGCCTTTCCGTCCTCAGCCGTCGCTTCATGTGACTCCACGGAGTACCGGGCGCCGTCCA
GGCACCTCGATTAGTTCTCGCGCTTTTGGAGTACGTCGTCTTTAGGTTGGGGGGAGGGGTTTTATGCGAT
GGAGTTTCCCCACACTGAGTGGGTGGAGACTGAAGTTAGGCCAGCTTGGCACTTGATGTAATTCTCCTTG
GAATTTGCCCTTTTTGAGTTTGGATCTTGGTTCATTCTCAAGCCTCAGACAGTGGTTCAAAGTTTTTTTC
TTCCATTTCAGGTGTCGTGAGCTAGCCCACCATGACCGAGTACAAGCCCACCGTTCGCCTGGCCACAAGA
GATGACGTGCCTCGCGCCGTGAGAACTTTGGCTGCGGCGTTCGCCGATTATCCAGCAACCAGGCACACAG
TGGACCCTGATAGACACATCGAGCGAGTGACTGAGCTCCAGGAACTGTTTCTGACACGGGTTGGTCTGGA
TATCGGAAAAGTGTGGGTCGCTGACGATGGGGCCGCCGTGGCAGTCTGGACAACCCCAGAATCCGTGGAG
GCCGGAGCAGTATTCGCCGAGATAGGCCCCCGCATGGCGGAGCTTTCGGGGTCAAGGCTGGCTGCACAGC
AGCAAATGGAGGGCCTACTCGCTCCACACCGGCCTAAAGAACCCGCCTGGTTCCTAGCCACTGTTGGCGT
GTCACCGGACCATCAGGGAAAAGGGCTGGGCTCTGCTGTGGTGCTGCCTGGTGTCGAGGCTGCGGAGAGG
GCCGGAGTGCCGGCTTTTCTTGAAACTAGCGCACCTAGGAACTTACCTTTCTACGAGCGTCTGGGATTTA
CCGTCACAGCCGACGTGGAGGTTCCAGAGGGGCCCCGGACTTGGTGTATGACACGGAAACCGGGCGCAGG
TTCTGGGGAGGGTAGGGGGTCACTTCTGACGTGCGGGGATGTGGAAGAAAACCCCGGCCCACCAGTAGCA
ACGATGGTCAGTAAGGGCGAGGAACTTTTTACAGGGGTCGTTCCCATTCTGGTTGAATTGGATGGCGATG
TGAACGGACATAAATTTAGCGTGTCCGGCGAAGGAGAAGGTGATGCTACCTACGGAAAGCTTACGTTGAA
GTTTATTTGCACGACCGGTAAGCTGCCCGTACCATGGCCAACATTGGTGACCACTCTGACCTATGGAGTG
CAGTGTTTCAGCCGGTACCCCGACCACATGAAACAACACGACTTCTTCAAGTCTGCCATGCCTGAAGGTT
ATGTCCAGGAACGTACCATCTTTTTTAAAGACGACGGAAATTATAAGACCCGAGCCGAGGTAAAGTTTGA
GGGCGACACTCTCGTCAACCGCATAGAATTGAAGGGGATTGACTTCAAAGAAGATGGCAACATTCTAGGC
CATAAATTAGAGTATAATTACAACAGCCACAACGTTTACATCATGGCTGACAAACAGAAGAATGGCATCA
AGGCAAATTTCAAGATAAGACACAATATCGAGGACGGGAGTGTCCAACTGGCCGACCATTATCAGCAGAA
TACACCTATTGGCGACGGACCTGTCCTCCTCCCCGACAATCATTACCTGAGTACTCAATCCGCACTCTCC
AAAGATCCCAACGAGAAGAGAGATCACATGGTATTACTGGAGTTCGTGACAGCTGCCGGGATCACCCTCG
GCATGGATGAACTCTACAAGTGAGAATTCGTCGAGGGACCTAATAACTTCGTATAGCATACATTATACGA
AGTTATACATGTTTAAGGGTTCCGGTTCCACTAGGTACAATTCGATATCAAGCTTATCGATAATCAACCT
CTGGATTACAAAATTTGTGAAAGATTGACTGGTATTCTTAACTATGTTGCTCCTTTTACGCTATGTGGAT
ACGCTGCTTTAATGCCTTTGTATCATGCTATTGCTTCCCGTATGGCTTTCATTTTCTCCTCCTTGTATAA
ATCCTGGTTGCTGTCTCTTTATGAGGAGTTGTGGCCCGTTGTCAGGCAACGTGGCGTGGTGTGCACTGTG
TTTGCTGACGCAACCCCCACTGGTTGGGGCATTGCCACCACCTGTCAGCTCCTTTCCGGGACTTTCGCTT
TCCCCCTCCCTATTGCCACGGCGGAACTCATCGCCGCCTGCCTTGCCCGCTGCTGGACAGGGGCTCGGCT
GTTGGGCACTGACAATTCCGTGGTGTTGTCGGGGAAATCATCGTCCTTTCCTTGGCTGCTCGCCTGTGTT
GCCACCTGGATTCTGCGCGGGACGTCCTTCTGCTACGTCCCTTCGGCCCTCAATCCAGCGGACCTTCCTT
CCCGCGGCCTGCTGCCGGCTCTGCGGCCTCTTCCGCGTCTTCGCCTTCGCCCTCAGACGAGTCGGATCTC
CCTTTGGGCCGCCTCCCCGCATCGATACCGTCGACCTCGATCGAGACCTAGAAAAACATGGAGCAATCAC
AAGTAGCAATACAGCAGCTACCAATGCTGATTGTGCCTGGCTAGAAGCACAAGAGGAGGAGGAGGTGGGT
TTTCCAGTCACACCTCAGGTACCTTTAAGACCAATGACTTACAAGGCAGCTGTAGATCTTAGCCACTTTT
TAAAAGAAAAGGGGGGACTGGAAGGGCTAATTCACTCCCAACGAAGACAAGATATCCTTGATCTGTGGAT
CTACCACACACAAGGCTACTTCCCTGATTGGCAGAACTACACACCAGGGCCAGGGATCAGATATCCACTG
ACCTTTGGATGGTGCTACAAGCTAGTACCAGTTGAGCAAGAGAAGGTAGAAGAAGCCAATGAAGGAGAGA
ACACCCGCTTGTTACACCCTGTGAGCCTGCATGGGATGGATGACCCGGAGAGAGAAGTATTAGAGTGGAG
GTTTGACAGCCGCCTAGCATTTCATCACATGGCCCGAGAGCTGCATCCGGACTGTACTGGGTCTCTCTGG
TTAGACCAGATCTGAGCCTGGGAGCTCTCTGGCTAACTAGGGAACCCACTGCTTAAGCCTCAATAAAGCT
TGCCTTGAGTGCTTCAAGTAGTGTGTGCCCGTCTGTTGTGTGACTCTGGTAACTAGAGATCCCTCAGACC
CTTTTAGTCAGTGTGGAAAATCTCTAGCAGCATGTGAGCAAAAGGCCAGCAAAAGGCCAGGAACCGTAAA
AAGGCCGCGTTGCTGGCGTTTTTCCATAGGCTCCGCCCCCCTGACGAGCATCACAAAAATCGACGCTCAA
GTCAGAGGTGGCGAAACCCGACAGGACTATAAAGATACCAGGCGTTTCCCCCTGGAAGCTCCCTCGTGCG
CTCTCCTGTTCCGACCCTGCCGCTTACCGGATACCTGTCCGCCTTTCTCCCTTCGGGAAGCGTGGCGCTT
TCTCATAGCTCACGCTGTAGGTATCTCAGTTCGGTGTAGGTCGTTCGCTCCAAGCTGGGCTGTGTGCACG
AACCCCCCGTTCAGCCCGACCGCTGCGCCTTATCCGGTAACTATCGTCTTGAGTCCAACCCGGTAAGACA
CGACTTATCGCCACTGGCAGCAGCCACTGGTAACAGGATTAGCAGAGCGAGGTATGTAGGCGGTGCTACA
GAGTTCTTGAAGTGGTGGCCTAACTACGGCTACACTAGAAGAACAGTATTTGGTATCTGCGCTCTGCTGA
AGCCAGTTACCTTCGGAAAAAGAGTTGGTAGCTCTTGATCCGGCAAACAAACCACCGCTGGTAGCGGTGG
TTTTTTTGTTTGCAAGCAGCAGATTACGCGCAGAAAAAAAGGATCTCAAGAAGATCCTTTGATCTTTTCT
ACGGGGTCTGACGCTCAGTGGAACGAAAACTCACGTTAAGGGATTTTGGTCATGAGATTATCAAAAAGGA
TCTTCACCTAGATCCTTTTAAATTAAAAATGAAGTTTTAAATCAATCTAAAGTATATATGAGTAAACTTG
GTCTGACAGTTACCAATGCTTAATCAGTGAGGCACCTATCTCAGCGATCTGTCTATTTCGTTCATCCATA
GTTGCCTGACTCCCCGTCGTGTAGATAACTACGATACGGGAGGGCTTACCATCTGGCCCCAGTGCTGCAA
TGATACCGCGAGACCCACGCTCACCGGCTCCAGATTTATCAGCAATAAACCAGCCAGCCGGAAGGGCCGA
GCGCAGAAGTGGTCCTGCAACTTTATCCGCCTCCATCCAGTCTATTAATTGTTGCCGGGAAGCTAGAGTA
AGTAGTTCGCCAGTTAATAGTTTGCGCAACGTTGTTGCCATTGCTACAGGCATCGTGGTGTCACGCTCGT
CGTTTGGTATGGCTTCATTCAGCTCCGGTTCCCAACGATCAAGGCGAGTTACATGATCCCCCATGTTGTG
CAAAAAAGCGGTTAGCTCCTTCGGTCCTCCGATCGTTGTCAGAAGTAAGTTGGCCGCAGTGTTATCACTC
ATGGTTATGGCAGCACTGCATAATTCTCTTACTGTCATGCCATCCGTAAGATGCTTTTCTGTGACTGGTG
AGTACTCAACCAAGTCATTCTGAGAATAGTGTATGCGGCGACCGAGTTGCTCTTGCCCGGCGTCAATACG
GGATAATACCGCGCCACATAGCAGAACTTTAAAAGTGCTCATCATTGGAAAACGTTCTTCGGGGCGAAAA
CTCTCAAGGATCTTACCGCTGTTGAGATCCAGTTCGATGTAACCCACTCGTGCACCCAACTGATCTTCAG
CATCTTTTACTTTCACCAGCGTTTCTGGGTGAGCAAAAACAGGAAGGCAAAATGCCGCAAAAAAGGGAAT
AAGGGCGACACGGAAATGTTGAATACTCATACTCTTCCTTTTTCAATATTATTGAAGCATTTATCAGGGT
TATTGTCTCATGAGCGGATACATATTTGAATGTATTTAGAAAAATAAACAAATA
